>Addgene plasmid #163623 | pGEX4T3-NL2CT | addgene full sequence | sequence record 321960 | Addgene NGS Result
AATAGGGGTTCCGCGCACATTTCCCCGAAAAGTGCCACCTGGGTCGACATTGATTATTGACTAGTTATTA
ATAGTAATCAATTACGGGGTCATTAGTTCATAGCCCATATATGGAGTTCCGCGTTACATAACTTACGGTA
AATGGCCCGCCTGGCTGACCGCCCAACGACCCCCGCCCATTGACGTCAATAATGACGTATGTTCCCATAG
TAACGCCAATAGGGACTTTCCATTGACGTCAATGGGTGGAGTATTTACGGTAAACTGCCCACTTGGCAGT
ACATCAAGTGTATCATATGCCAAGTACGCCCCCTATTGACGTCAATGACGGTAAATGGCCCGCCTGGCAT
TATGCCCAGTACATGACCTTATGGGACTTTCCTACTTGGCAGTACATCTACGTATTAGTCATCGCTATTA
CCATGGTCGAGGTGAGCCCCACGTTCTGCTTCACTCTCCCCATCTCCCCCCCCTCCCCACCCCCAATTTT
GTATTTATTTATTTTTTAATTATTTTGTGCAGCGATGGGGGCGGGGGGGGGGGGGGCGCGCGCCAGGCGG
GGCGGGGCGGGGCGAGGGGCGGGGCGGGGCGAGGCGGAGAGGTGCGGCGGCAGCCAATCAGAGCGGCGCG
CTCCGAAAGTTTCCTTTTATGGCGAGGCGGCGGCGGCGGCGGCCCTATAAAAAGCGAAGCGCGCGGCGGG
CGGGAGTCGCTGCGCGCTGCCTTCGCCCCGTGCCCCGCTCCGCCGCCGCCTCGCGCCGCCCGCCCCGGCT
CTGACTGACCGCGTTACTCCCACAGGTGAGCGGGCGGGACGGCCCTTCTCCTCCGGGCTGTAATTAGCGC
TTGGTTTAATGACGGCTTGTTTCTTTTCTGTGGCTGCGTGAAAGCCTTGAGGGGCTCCGGGAGGGCCCTT
TGTGCGGGGGGAGCGGCTCGGGGGGTGCGTGCGTGTGTGTGTGCGTGGGGAGCGCCGCGTGCGGCTCCGC
GCTGCCCGGCGGCTGTGAGCGCTGCGGGCGCGGCGCGGGGCTTTGTGCGCTCCGCAGTGTGCGCGAGGGG
AGCGCGGCCGGGGGCGGTGCCCCGCGGTGCGGGGGGGGCTGCGAGGGGAACAAAGGCTGCGTGCGGGGTG
TGTGCGTGGGGGGGTGAGCAGGGGGTGTGGGCGCGTCGGTCGGGCTGCAACCCCCCCTGCACCCCCCTCC
CCGAGTTGCTGAGCACGGCCCGGCTTCGGGTGCGGGGCTCCGTACGGGGCGTGGCGCGGGGCTCGCCGTG
CCGGGCGGGGGGTGGCGGCAGGTGGGGGTGCCGGGCGGGGCGGGGCCGCCTCGGGCCGGGGAGGGCTCGG
GGGAGGGGCGCGGCGGCCCCCGGAGCGCCGGCGGCTGTCGAGGCGCGGCGAGCCGCAGCCATTGCCTTTT
ATGGTAATCGTGCGAGAGGGCGCAGGGACTTCCTTTGTCCCAAATCTGTGCGGAGCCGAAATCTGGGAGG
CGCCGCCGCACCCCCTCTAGCGGGCGCGGGGCGAAGCGGTGCGGCGCCGGCAGGAAGGAAATGGGCGGGG
AGGGCCTTCGTGCGTCGCCGCGCCGCCGTCCCCTTCTCCCTCTCCAGCCTCGGGGCTGTCCGCGGGGGGA
CGGCTGCCTTCGGGGGGGACGGGGCAGGGCGGGGTTCGGCTTCTGGCGTGTGACCGGCGGCTCTAGAGCC
TCTGCTAACCATGTTCATGCCTTCTTCTTTTTCCTACAGCTCCTGGGCAACGTGCTGGTTATTGTGCTGT
CTCATCATTTTGGCAAAGAATTCTGCAGTCGACGGTACCGCGGGCCCGGGATCCACCGGTCGCCACCATG
GTGAGCAAGGGCGAGGAGCTGTTCACCGGGGTGGTGCCCATCCTGGTCGAGCTGGACGGCGACGTAAACG
GCCACAAGTTCAGCGTGTCCGGCGAGGGCGAGGGCGATGCCACCTACGGCAAGCTGACCCTGAAGTTCAT
CTGCACCACCGGCAAGCTGCCCGTGCCCTGGCCCACCCTCGTGACCACCCTGACCTACGGCGTGCAGTGC
TTCAGCCGCTACCCCGACCACATGAAGCAGCACGACTTCTTCAAGTCCGCCATGCCCGAAGGCTACGTCC
AGGAGCGCACCATCTTCTTCAAGGACGACGGCAACTACAAGACCCGCGCCGAGGTGAAGTTCGAGGGCGA
CACCCTGGTGAACCGCATCGAGCTGAAGGGCATCGACTTCAAGGAGGACGGCAACATCCTGGGGCACAAG
CTGGAGTACAACTACAACAGCCACAACGTCTATATCATGGCCGACAAGCAGAAGAACGGCATCAAGGTGA
ACTTCAAGATCCGCCACAACATCGAGGACGGCAGCGTGCAGCTCGCCGACCACTACCAGCAGAACACCCC
CATCGGCGACGGCCCCGTGCTGCTGCCCGACAACCACTACCTGAGCACCCAGTCCGCCCTGAGCAAAGAC
CCCAACGAGAAGCGCGATCACATGGTCCTGCTGGAGTTCGTGACCGCCGCCGGGATCACTCTCGGCATGG
ACGAGCTGTACAAGTAAAGCGGCCGCACTCCTCAGGTGCAGGCTGCCTATCAGAAGGTGGTGGCTGGTGT
GGCCAATGCCCTGGCTCACAAATACCACTGAGATCTTTTTCCCTCTGCCAAAAATTATGGGGACATCATG
AAGCCCCTTGAGCATCTGACTTCTGGCTAATAAAGGAAATTTATTTTCATTGCAATAGTGTGTTGGAATT
TTTTGTGTCTCTCACTCGGAAGGACATATGGGAGGGCAAATCATTTAAAACATCAGAATGAGTATTTGGT
TTAGAGTTTGGCAACATATGCCCATATGCTGGCTGCCATGAACAAAGGTTGGCTATAAAGAGGTCATCAG
TATATGAAACAGCCCCCTGCTGTCCATTCCTTATTCCATAGAAAAGCCTTGACTTGAGGTTAGATTTTTT
TTATATTTTGTTTTGTGTTATTTTTTTCTTTAACATCCCTAAAATTTTCCTTACATGTTTTACTAGCCAG
ATTTTTCCTCCTCTCCTGACTACTCCCAGTCATAGCTGTCCCTCTTCTCTTATGGAGATCCCTCGACCTG
CAGCCCAAGCTTGGCGTAATCATGGTCATAGCTGTTTCCTGTGTGAAATTGTTATCCGCTCACAATTCCA
CACAACATACGAGCCGGAAGCATAAAGTGTAAAGCCTGGGGTGCCTAATGAGTGAGCTAACTCACATTAA
TTGCGTTGCGCTCACTGCCCGCTTTCCAGTCGGGAAACCTGTCGTGCCAGCGGATCCGCATCTCAATTAG
TCAGCAACCATAGTCCCGCCCCTAACTCCGCCCATCCCGCCCCTAACTCCGCCCAGTTCCGCCCATTCTC
CGCCCCATGGCTGACTAATTTTTTTTATTTATGCAGAGGCCGAGGCCGCCTCGGCCTCTGAGCTATTCCA
GAAGTAGTGAGGAGGCTTTTTTGGAGGCCTAGGCTTTTGCAAAAAGCTAACTTGTTTATTGCAGCTTATA
ATGGTTACAAATAAAGCAATAGCATCACAAATTTCACAAATAAAGCATTTTTTTCACTGCATTCTAGTTG
TGGTTTGTCCAAACTCATCAATGTATCTTATCATGTCTGGATCCGCTGCATTAATGAATCGGCCAACGCG
CGGGGAGAGGCGGTTTGCGTATTGGGCGCTCTTCCGCTTCCTCGCTCACTGACTCGCTGCGCTCGGTCGT
TCGGCTGCGGCGAGCGGTATCAGCTCACTCAAAGGCGGTAATACGGTTATCCACAGAATCAGGGGATAAC
GCAGGAAAGAACATGTGAGCAAAAGGCCAGCAAAAGGCCAGGAACCGTAAAAAGGCCGCGTTGCTGGCGT
TTTTCCATAGGCTCCGCCCCCCTGACGAGCATCACAAAAATCGACGCTCAAGTCAGAGGTGGCGAAACCC
GACAGGACTATAAAGATACCAGGCGTTTCCCCCTGGAAGCTCCCTCGTGCGCTCTCCTGTTCCGACCCTG
CCGCTTACCGGATACCTGTCCGCCTTTCTCCCTTCGGGAAGCGTGGCGCTTTCTCATAGCTCACGCTGTA
GGTATCTCAGTTCGGTGTAGGTCGTTCGCTCCAAGCTGGGCTGTGTGCACGAACCCCCCGTTCAGCCCGA
CCGCTGCGCCTTATCCGGTAACTATCGTCTTGAGTCCAACCCGGTAAGACACGACTTATCGCCACTGGCA
GCAGCCACTGGTAACAGGATTAGCAGAGCGAGGTATGTAGGCGGTGCTACAGAGTTCTTGAAGTGGTGGC
CTAACTACGGCTACACTAGAAGAACAGTATTTGGTATCTGCGCTCTGCTGAAGCCAGTTACCTTCGGAAA
AAGAGTTGGTAGCTCTTGATCCGGCAAACAAACCACCGCTGGTAGCGGTGGTTTTTTTGTTTGCAAGCAG
CAGATTACGCGCAGAAAAAAAGGATCTCAAGAAGATCCTTTGATCTTTTCTACGGGGTCTGACGCTCAGT
GGAACGAAAACTCACGTTAAGGGATTTTGGTCATGAGATTATCAAAAAGGATCTTCACCTAGATCCTTTT
AAATTAAAAATGAAGTTTTAAATCAATCTAAAGTATATATGAGTAAACTTGGTCTGACAGTTACCAATGC
TTAATCAGTGAGGCACCTATCTCAGCGATCTGTCTATTTCGTTCATCCATAGTTGCCTGACTCCCCGTCG
TGTAGATAACTACGATACGGGAGGGCTTACCATCTGGCCCCAGTGCTGCAATGATACCGCGAGACCCACG
CTCACCGGCTCCAGATTTATCAGCAATAAACCAGCCAGCCGGAAGGGCCGAGCGCAGAAGTGGTCCTGCA
ACTTTATCCGCCTCCATCCAGTCTATTAATTGTTGCCGGGAAGCTAGAGTAAGTAGTTCGCCAGTTAATA
GTTTGCGCAACGTTGTTGCCATTGCTACAGGCATCGTGGTGTCACGCTCGTCGTTTGGTATGGCTTCATT
CAGCTCCGGTTCCCAACGATCAAGGCGAGTTACATGATCCCCCATGTTGTGCAAAAAAGCGGTTAGCTCC
TTCGGTCCTCCGATCGTTGTCAGAAGTAAGTTGGCCGCAGTGTTATCACTCATGGTTATGGCAGCACTGC
ATAATTCTCTTACTGTCATGCCATCCGTAAGATGCTTTTCTGTGACTGGTGAGTACTCAACCAAGTCATT
CTGAGAATAGTGTATGCGGCGACCGAGTTGCTCTTGCCCGGCGTCAATACGGGATAATACCGCGCCACAT
AGCAGAACTTTAAAAGTGCTCATCATTGGAAAACGTTCTTCGGGGCGAAAACTCTCAAGGATCTTACCGC
TGTTGAGATCCAGTTCGATGTAACCCACTCGTGCACCCAACTGATCTTCAGCATCTTTTACTTTCACCAG
CGTTTCTGGGTGAGCAAAAACAGGAAGGCAAAATGCCGCAAAAAAGGGAATAAGGGCGACACGGAAATGT
TGAATACTCATACTCTTCCTTTTTCAATATTATTGAAGCATTTATCAGGGTTATTGTCTCATGAGCGGAT
ACATATTTGAATGTATTTAGAAAAATAAACA
Features (pLannotate 1.2.2; 19 found; start..end, strand, type, name):
     46..425     +  enhancer       CMV enhancer: human cytomegalovirus immediate early enhancer
    427..702     +  promoter       chicken β-actin promoter: No description available
    703..1719    +  intron         chimeric intron: chimera between introns from chicken β-actin and rabbit β-globin
   1717..1773    +  CDS            HBB (fragment): HBB_LEPEU - Experimental evidence at protein level: Swiss-Prot protein existence level 1. Involved in oxygen transport from the lung to the various peripheral tissues. From Lepus europaeus (European hare).
   1768..1804    +  misc_feature   MCS (fragment): multiple cloning site
   1818..2537    +  CDS            EGFP: the original enhanced GFP (Yang et al., 1996) mammalian codon-optimized
   2547..2618    +  CDS            HBB (fragment): HBB_PONPY - Experimental evidence at transcript level: Swiss-Prot protein existence level 2. Involved in oxygen transport from the lung to the various peripheral tissues. From Pongo pygmaeus (Bornean orangutan).
   2689..2744    +  polyA_signal   β-globin poly(A) signal: rabbit β-globin polyadenylation signal (Gil and Proudfoot, 1987)
   3129..3145    -  protein_bind   lac operator: The lac repressor binds to the lac operator to inhibit transcription in E. coli. This inhibition can be relieved by adding lactose or isopropyl-β-D-thiogalactopyranoside (IPTG). lac repressor encoded by lacI
   3153..3183    -  promoter       lac promoter: promoter for the E. coli lac operon
   3198..3219    -  protein_bind   CAP binding site: CAP binding activates transcription in the presence of cAMP. E. coli catabolite activator protein
   3232..3271    -  CDS            lacI (fragment): lac repressor; lacI; The lac repressor binds to the lac operator to inhibit transcription in E. coli. This inhibition can be relieved by adding lactose or isopropyl-β-D-thiogalactopyranoside (IPTG).
   3278..3300    +  promoter       SV40 promoter (fragment): SV40 enhancer and early promoter
   3324..3459    +  rep_origin     SV40 ori: SV40 origin of replication
   3479..3613    +  polyA_signal   SV40 poly(A) signal: SV40 polyadenylation signal
   3615..3669    -  CDS            lacI (fragment): lac repressor; lacI; The lac repressor binds to the lac operator to inhibit transcription in E. coli. This inhibition can be relieved by adding lactose or isopropyl-β-D-thiogalactopyranoside (IPTG).
   3852..4440    -  rep_origin     ori: high-copy-number ColE1/pMB1/pBR322/pUC origin of replication
   4611..5471    -  CDS            AmpR: β-lactamase; bla; confers resistance to ampicillin, carbenicillin, and related antibiotics
   5472..15      -  promoter       AmpR promoter (across the origin): bla
