>Addgene plasmid #163623 | pGEX4T3-NL2CT | addgene full sequence | sequence record 329487 | Addgene NGS Result
CACTCCCGTTCTGGATAATGTTTTTTGCGCCGACATCATAACGGTTCTGGCAAATATTCTGAAATGAGCT
GTTGACAATTAATCATCGGCTCGTATAATGTGTGGAATTGTGAGCGGATAACAATTTCACACAGGAAACA
GTATTCATGTCCCCTATACTAGGTTATTGGAAAATTAAGGGCCTTGTGCAACCCACTCGACTTCTTTTGG
AATATCTTGAAGAAAAATATGAAGAGCATTTGTATGAGCGCGATGAAGGTGATAAATGGCGAAACAAAAA
GTTTGAATTGGGTTTGGAGTTTCCCAATCTTCCTTATTATATTGATGGTGATGTTAAATTAACACAGTCT
ATGGCCATCATACGTTATATAGCTGACAAGCACAACATGTTGGGTGGTTGTCCAAAAGAGCGTGCAGAGA
TTTCAATGCTTGAAGGAGCGGTTTTGGATATTAGATACGGTGTTTCGAGAATTGCATATAGTAAAGACTT
TGAAACTCTCAAAGTTGATTTTCTTAGCAAGCTACCTGAAATGCTGAAAATGTTCGAAGATCGTTTATGT
CATAAAACATATTTAAATGGTGATCATGTAACCCATCCTGACTTCATGTTGTATGACGCTCTTGATGTTG
TTTTATACATGGACCCAATGTGCCTGGATGCGTTCCCAAAATTAGTTTGTTTTAAAAAACGTATTGAAGC
TATCCCACAAATTGATAAGTACTTGAAATCCAGCAAGTATATAGCATGGCCTTTGCAGGGCTGGCAAGCC
ACGTTTGGTGGTGGCGACCATCCTCCAAAATCGGATCTGGTTCCGCGTGGATCCTACAAGCGGGACCGGC
GCCAGGAGCTGCGGTGCCGGAGGCTTAGCCCACCAGGAGGCTCAGGCTCAGGTGTGCCTGGTGGGGGCCC
CCTGCTTCCCACTGCTGGCCGTGAGCTACCCCCGGAGGAGGAGCTAGTATCGCTGCAGCTGAAGCGGGGT
GGTGGTGTTGGGGCGGACCCTGCTGAGGCCCTGCGCCCTGCCTGTCCACCCGACTATACCCTGGCCTTGC
GCCGGGCACCGGACGATGTGCCTCTCTTGGCCCCCGGGGCCCTAACCCTGCTGCCTAGTGGCCTGGGGCC
CCCGCCCCCGCCCCCACCCCCTTCTCTCCATCCCTTTGGGCCCTTCCCACCCCCACCCCCTACTGCTACC
AGCCACAACAACACGCTACCCCATCCCCACTCCACCACTCGGGTATAGCTCGAGCGGCCGCATCGTGACT
GACTGACGATCTGCCTCGCGCGTTTCGGTGATGACGGTGAAAACCTCTGACACATGCAGCTCCCGGAGAC
GGTCACAGCTTGTCTGTAAGCGGATGCCGGGAGCAGACAAGCCCGTCAGGGCGCGTCAGCGGGTGTTGGC
GGGTGTCGGGGCGCAGCCATGACCCAGTCACGTAGCGATAGCGGAGTGTATAATTCTTGAAGACGAAAGG
GCCTCGTGATACGCCTATTTTTATAGGTTAATGTCATGATAATAATGGTTTCTTAGACGTCAGGTGGCAC
TTTTCGGGGAAATGTGCGCGGAACCCCTATTTGTTTATTTTTCTAAATACATTCAAATATGTATCCGCTC
ATGAGACAATAACCCTGATAAATGCTTCAATAATATTGAAAAAGGAAGAGTATGAGTATTCAACATTTCC
GTGTCGCCCTTATTCCCTTTTTTGCGGCATTTTGCCTTCCTGTTTTTGCTCACCCAGAAACGCTGGTGAA
AGTAAAAGATGCTGAAGATCAGTTGGGTGCACGAGTGGGTTACATCGAACTGGATCTCAACAGCGGTAAG
ATCCTTGAGAGTTTTCGCCCCGAAGAACGTTTTCCAATGATGAGCACTTTTAAAGTTCTGCTATGTGGCG
CGGTATTATCCCGTGTTGACGCCGGGCAAGAGCAACTCGGTCGCCGCATACACTATTCTCAGAATGACTT
GGTTGAGTACTCACCAGTCACAGAAAAGCATCTTACGGATGGCATGACAGTAAGAGAATTATGCAGTGCT
GCCATAACCATGAGTGATAACACTGCGGCCAACTTACTTCTGACAACGATCGGAGGACCGAAGGAGCTAA
CCGCTTTTTTGCACAACATGGGGGATCATGTAACTCGCCTTGATCGTTGGGAACCGGAGCTGAATGAAGC
CATACCAAACGACGAGCGTGACACCACGATGCCTGCAGCAATGGCAACAACGTTGCGCAAACTATTAACT
GGCGAACTACTTACTCTAGCTTCCCGGCAACAATTAATAGACTGGATGGAGGCGGATAAAGTTGCAGGAC
CACTTCTGCGCTCGGCCCTTCCGGCTGGCTGGTTTATTGCTGATAAATCTGGAGCCGGTGAGCGTGGGTC
TCGCGGTATCATTGCAGCACTGGGGCCAGATGGTAAGCCCTCCCGTATCGTAGTTATCTACACGACGGGG
AGTCAGGCAACTATGGATGAACGAAATAGACAGATCGCTGAGATAGGTGCCTCACTGATTAAGCATTGGT
AACTGTCAGACCAAGTTTACTCATATATACTTTAGATTGATTTAAAACTTCATTTTTAATTTAAAAGGAT
CTAGGTGAAGATCCTTTTTGATAATCTCATGACCAAAATCCCTTAACGTGAGTTTTCGTTCCACTGAGCG
TCAGACCCCGTAGAAAAGATCAAAGGATCTTCTTGAGATCCTTTTTTTCTGCGCGTAATCTGCTGCTTGC
AAACAAAAAAACCACCGCTACCAGCGGTGGTTTGTTTGCCGGATCAAGAGCTACCAACTCTTTTTCCGAA
GGTAACTGGCTTCAGCAGAGCGCAGATACCAAATACTGTCCTTCTAGTGTAGCCGTAGTTAGGCCACCAC
TTCAAGAACTCTGTAGCACCGCCTACATACCTCGCTCTGCTAATCCTGTTACCAGTGGCTGCTGCCAGTG
GCGATAAGTCGTGTCTTACCGGGTTGGACTCAAGACGATAGTTACCGGATAAGGCGCAGCGGTCGGGCTG
AACGGGGGGTTCGTGCACACAGCCCAGCTTGGAGCGAACGACCTACACCGAACTGAGATACCTACAGCGT
GAGCTATGAGAAAGCGCCACGCTTCCCGAAGGGAGAAAGGCGGACAGGTATCCGGTAAGCGGCAGGGTCG
GAACAGGAGAGCGCACGAGGGAGCTTCCAGGGGGAAACGCCTGGTATCTTTATAGTCCTGTCGGGTTTCG
CCACCTCTGACTTGAGCGTCGATTTTTGTGATGCTCGTCAGGGGGGCGGAGCCTATGGAAAAACGCCAGC
AACGCGGCCTTTTTACGGTTCCTGGCCTTTTGCTGGCCTTTTGCTCACATGTTCTTTCCTGCGTTATCCC
CTGATTCTGTGGATAACCGTATTACCGCCTTTGAGTGAGCTGATACCGCTCGCCGCAGCCGAACGACCGA
GCGCAGCGAGTCAGTGAGCGAGGAAGCGGAAGAGCGCCTGATGCGGTATTTTCTCCTTACGCATCTGTGC
GGTATTTCACACCGCATAAATTCCGACACCATCGAATGGCGCAAAACCTTTCGCGGTATGGCATGATAGC
GCCCGGAAGAGAGTCAATTCAGGGTGGTGAATGTGAAACCAGTAACGTTATACGATGTCGCAGAGTATGC
CGGTGTCTCTTATCAGACCGTTTCCCGCGTGGTGAACCAGGCCAGCCACGTTTCTGCGAAAACGCGGGAA
AAAGTGGAAGCGGCGATGGCGGAGCTGAATTACATTCCCAACCGCGTGGCACAACAACTGGCGGGCAAAC
AGTCGTTGCTGATTGGCGTTGCCACCTCCAGTCTGGCCCTGCACGCGCCGTCGCAAATTGTCGCGGCGAT
TAAATCTCGCGCCGATCAACTGGGTGCCAGCGTGGTGGTGTCGATGGTAGAACGAAGCGGCGTCGAAGCC
TGTAAAGCGGCGGTGCACAATCTTCTCGCGCAACGCGTCAGTGGGCTGATCATTAACTATCCGCTGGATG
ACCAGGATGCCATTGCTGTGGAAGCTGCCTGCACTAATGTTCCGGCGTTATTTCTTGATGTCTCTGACCA
GACACCCATCAACAGTATTATTTTCTCCCATGAAGACGGTACGCGACTGGGCGTGGAGCATCTGGTCGCA
TTGGGTCACCAGCAAATCGCGCTGTTAGCGGGCCCATTAAGTTCTGTCTCGGCGCGTCTGCGTCTGGCTG
GCTGGCATAAATATCTCACTCGCAATCAAATTCAGCCGATAGCGGAACGGGAAGGCGACTGGAGTGCCAT
GTCCGGTTTTCAACAAACCATGCAAATGCTGAATGAGGGCATCGTTCCCACTGCGATGCTGGTTGCCAAC
GATCAGATGGCGCTGGGCGCAATGCGCGCCATTACCGAGTCCGGGCTGCGCGTTGGTGCGGATATCTCGG
TAGTGGGATACGACGATACCGAAGACAGCTCATGTTATATCCCGCCGTTAACCACCATCAAACAGGATTT
TCGCCTGCTGGGGCAAACCAGCGTGGACCGCTTGCTGCAACTCTCTCAGGGCCAGGCGGTGAAGGGCAAT
CAGCTGTTGCCCGTCTCACTGGTGAAAAGAAAAACCACCCTGGCGCCCAATACGCAAACCGCCTCTCCCC
GCGCGTTGGCCGATTCATTAATGCAGCTGGCACGACAGGTTTCCCGACTGGAAAGCGGGCAGTGAGCGCA
ACGCAATTAATGTAAGTTAGCTCACTCATTAGGCACCCCAGGCTTTACACTTTATGCTTCCGGCTCGTAT
GTTGTGTGGAATTGTGAGCGGATAACAATTTCACACAGGAAACAGCTATGACCATGATTACGGATTCACT
GGCCGTCGTTTTACAACGTCGTGACTGGGAAAACCCTGGCGTTACCCAACTTAATCGCCTTGCAGCACAT
CCCCCTTTCGCCAGCTGGCGTAATAGCGAAGAGGCCCGCACCGATCGCCCTTCCCAACAGTTGCGCAGCC
TGAATGGCGAATGGCGCTTTGCCTGGTTTCCGGCACCAGAAGCGGTGCCGGAAAGCTGGCTGGAGTGCGA
TCTTCCTGAGGCCGATACTGTCGTCGTCCCCTCAAACTGGCAGATGCACGGTTACGATGCGCCCATCTAC
ACCAACGTGACCTATCCCATTACGGTCAATCCGCCGTTTGTTCCCACGGAGAATCCGACGGGTTGTTACT
CGCTCACATTTAATGTTGATGAAAGCTGGCTACAGGAAGGCCAGACGCGAATTATTTTTGATGGCGTTGG
AATTAGCTTATCGACTGCACGGTGCACCAATGCTTCTGGCGTCAGGCAGCCATCGGAAGCTGTGGTATGG
CTGTGCAGGTCGTAAATCACTGCATAATTCGTGTCGCTCAAGGCG
Features (pLannotate 1.2.2; 17 found; start..end, strand, type, name):
     72..100     +  promoter       tac promoter: strong E. coli promoter; hybrid between the trp and lac UV5 promoters
    108..124     +  protein_bind   lac operator: The lac repressor binds to the lac operator to inhibit transcription in E. coli. This inhibition can be relieved by adding lactose or isopropyl-β-D-thiogalactopyranoside (IPTG). lac repressor encoded by lacI
    147..800     +  CDS            GST26_SCHJA: Experimental evidence at protein level: Swiss-Prot protein existence level 1. GST isoenzymes appear to play a central role in the parasite detoxification system. Other functions are also suspected including a role in increasing the solubility of haematin in the parasite gut. From Schistosoma japonicum (Blood fluke).
    825..1235    +  CDS            Nlgn2 (fragment): NLGN2_MOUSE - Also known as Kiaa1366. Experimental evidence at protein level: Swiss-Prot protein existence level 1. Transmembrane scaffolding protein involved in cell-cell interactions via its interactions with neurexin family members. Mediates cell-cell interactions both in neurons and in other types of cells, such as Langerhans beta cells. Mediates cell-cell interactions between Langerhans beta cells and modulates insulin secretion (By similarity). Plays a role in synapse function and synaptic signal transmission, especially via gamma-aminobutyric acid receptors (GABA(A) receptors). Function
   1271..1310    +  CDS            rop (fragment): Rop protein, which maintains plasmids at low copy number; rop
   1412..1452    +  misc_feature   bom (fragment): basis of mobility region from pBR322
   1557..1661    +  promoter       AmpR promoter: bla
   1662..2522    +  CDS            AmpR: β-lactamase; bla; confers resistance to ampicillin, carbenicillin, and related antibiotics
   2693..3281    +  rep_origin     ori: high-copy-number ColE1/pMB1/pBR322/pUC origin of replication
   3467..3518    -  misc_feature   bom (fragment): basis of mobility region from pBR322
   3525..3602    +  promoter       lacI promoter: lacI
   3603..4685    +  CDS            lacI: lac repressor; lacI; The lac repressor binds to the lac operator to inhibit transcription in E. coli. This inhibition can be relieved by adding lactose or isopropyl-β-D-thiogalactopyranoside (IPTG).
   4698..4719    +  protein_bind   CAP binding site: CAP binding activates transcription in the presence of cAMP. E. coli catabolite activator protein
   4734..4764    +  promoter       lac promoter: promoter for the E. coli lac operon
   4772..4788    +  protein_bind   lac operator: The lac repressor binds to the lac operator to inhibit transcription in E. coli. This inhibition can be relieved by adding lactose or isopropyl-β-D-thiogalactopyranoside (IPTG). lac repressor encoded by lacI
   4808..4981    +  CDS            lacZα: LacZα fragment of β-galactosidase; lacZ fragment
   5245..5361    -  CDS            yciV (fragment): RNAAM_ECOLI - Also known as trpH From Escherichia coli (strain K12).
