[The description below was written by a language model from this plasmid's Addgene catalogue record and pLannotate feature annotations shown in this document.]
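Description:
pGEX4T3-NL2CT is a bacterial expression plasmid built on the pGEX4T3 backbone for producing a glutathione S-transferase fusion to part of mouse neuroligin-2 (Nlgn2, NL2). Although the catalogue lists the vector type as mammalian expression, the matching 5,365 nt sequence record shows a typical E. coli pGEX architecture. A tac promoter with a lac operator drives the Schistosoma japonicum GST coding sequence, followed in the same orientation by an Nlgn2 fragment of about 410 nt. This short fragment, together with the "CT" in the name, suggests that only the C-terminal portion of the protein is present rather than full-length NL2, though the record does not define the boundaries. A plasmid-borne lacI gene with its own promoter supplies lac repressor, keeping the tac promoter off until induction with IPTG. The plasmid is maintained through a ColE1/pMB1-type origin and selected with ampicillin via the bla gene. Residual lac promoter/lacZα, rop and bom fragments are backbone remnants.

The record also carries a second sequence result of 5,561 nt that does not correspond to this description. It annotates a CMV enhancer/chicken β-actin promoter with chimeric intron, EGFP, a rabbit β-globin poly(A) signal, an SV40 origin, and AmpR with a high-copy origin, with no GST or Nlgn2. That table appears to represent a different, CAG-EGFP-type mammalian plasmid and should not be taken as describing this construct.

GST fusions of this kind are generally used to purify the tagged fragment on glutathione resin and for pull-down assays. The associated study concerns SNX27-mediated recycling of neuroligin-2, but the record does not specify the experiments for which the plasmid was used.
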