Addgene plasmid #163623: pGEX4T3-NL2CT
Purpose: mouse NL2 N-terminally tagged with GST
Depositing lab: Josef Kittler. Depositing organization: University College London. Publication: SNX27-Mediated Recycling of Neuroligin-2 Regulates Inhibitory Signaling. Halff EF, Szulc BR, Lesept F, Kittler JT. Cell Rep. 2019 Nov 26;29(9):2599-2607.e6. doi: 10.1016/j.celrep.2019.10.096. PubMed 31775031.
Backbone
  Vector backbone: pGEX4T3
  Vector type: Mammalian Expression
Growth in bacteria
  Bacterial resistance: Ampicillin, 100 μg/mL
  Growth temperature: 37°C
  Growth strain: DH5alpha
  Copy number: High Copy
Gene/Insert
  Gene/Insert name: mouse NL2
  Species: M. musculus (mouse)
  Entrez Gene: Nlgn2 (a.k.a. NL2, NLG2)
  Tag / fusion protein: GST (N terminal on insert)
  Cloning method: Restriction Enzyme; 5′ cloning site Unknown (unknown if destroyed)
Terms and licenses: Academic/Nonprofit Terms; Industry Terms: Not Available to Industry
How to cite: pGEX4T3-NL2CT was a gift from Josef Kittler (Addgene plasmid # 163623 ; http://n2t.net/addgene:163623 ; RRID:Addgene_163623)
